Addgene plasmid #23508: pDONR223-DKFZp434B1231
Depositing lab: William Hahn & David Root. Depositing organization: Dana-Farber Cancer Institute. Publication: COT drives resistance to RAF inhibition through MAP kinase pathway reactivation. Johannessen CM, Boehm JS, Kim SY, Thomas SR, Wardwell L, Johnson LA, Emery CM, Stransky N, Cogdill AP, Barretina J, Caponigro G, Hieronymus H, Murray RR, Salehi-Ashtiani K, Hill DE, Vidal M, Zhao JJ, Yang X, Alkan O, Kim S, Harris JL, Wilson CJ, Myer VE, Finan PM, Root DE, Roberts TM, Golub T, Flaherty KT, Dummer R, Weber BL, Sellers WR, Schlegel R, Wargo JA, Hahn WC, Garraway LA. Nature. 2010 Dec 16;468(7326):968-72. doi: 10.1038/nature09627 PubMed 21107320.
Backbone
  Vector backbone: pDONR223
  Backbone manufacturer: Invitrogen
  Backbone size w/o insert (bp): 5005
  Vector type: Gateway Donor vector
Growth in bacteria
  Bacterial resistance: Spectinomycin, 50 μg/mL
  Growth temperature: 37°C
  Growth strain: DH5alpha
  Copy number: High Copy
Gene/Insert
  Gene/Insert name: DKFZp434B1231 (alt name: eEF1A2 binding protein;DKFZp434B1231)
  Species: H. sapiens (human)
  Insert size (bp): 2607
  Mutation: 3MMs
  Entrez Gene: IGFN1 (a.k.a. EEF1A2BP1, DKFZp434B1231)
  Cloning method: Gateway Cloning
  Sequencing primers: 5′ M13pUC-fwd; 3′ M13rev
Terms and licenses: Academic/Nonprofit Terms; Industry Terms: Not Available to Industry
Depositor comments: The ORF has no Stop codon. This design enables easy recombination into a destination vector to add an epitope tag of choice and Stop codon to the ORF. Do NOT use this plasmid directly for transfections. A set of 4 custom lentiviral vectors is available ( pLX301 (http://www.addgene.org/25895/) , pLX302 (http://www.addgene.org/25896/) , pLX303 (http://www.addgene.org/25897/) , pLX304 (http://www.addgene.org/25890/) ) to be used to express these ORFs in mammalian cells. These plasmids are not included in the kit and must be ordered separately.
How to cite: pDONR223-DKFZp434B1231 was a gift from William Hahn & David Root (Addgene plasmid # 23508 ; http://n2t.net/addgene:23508 ; RRID:Addgene_23508)
