[The description below was written by a language model from this plasmid's Addgene catalogue record.]
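Description:
pDONR223-DKFZp434B1231 is a Gateway entry clone built in the pDONR223 donor backbone (Invitrogen; about 5 kb without insert). It carries a human open reading frame of roughly 2.6 kb recorded under the clone name DKFZp434B1231, also called eEF1A2 binding protein and mapped to the Entrez gene IGFN1 (EEF1A2BP1). The plasmid is propagated in standard E. coli cloning strains as a high-copy plasmid and is selected with spectinomycin. The insert was introduced by Gateway recombination, so in a clone of this type the ORF is expected to be flanked by attL recombination sites, although no feature table is provided to confirm individual elements. The record notes "3MMs", which most likely means three mismatches relative to the reference sequence. Their positions and any coding consequences are not stated.

The ORF was deliberately cloned without a stop codon. This "open" format lets the coding sequence be transferred by LR recombination into a destination vector that supplies a C-terminal epitope tag and the terminating stop codon in frame. The entry clone is not meant for direct transfection and the record lists no promoter for it, so it serves purely as a shuttle and archival source of the ORF. The depositors point to a companion set of lentiviral destination vectors (pLX301 to pLX304) for expressing such ORFs in mammalian cells. The associated publication examined resistance to RAF inhibition through MAP kinase pathway reactivation, and the depositor comments indicate that this clone belongs to a larger kit of ORF clones.
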