>Addgene plasmid #23508 | pDONR223-DKFZp434B1231 | depositor partial sequence | sequence record 10817 | Author sequence, M13pUC-fwd
ACCGATTTTTTTGACTGATAGTGACCTGTTCGTTGCAACAAATTGATGAGCAATGCTTTTTTATAATGCC
AACTTTGTACAAAAAAGTTGGCACCATGGGGTGGCAGCCTATGGGAGAGAACTGGGGGTGCCTGGAGGAG
ATGCTGAATGAAGATCAGAGCCGGGAGCCCCCTGGTCACCTTGGTAGCAGGAGAAGTGGCAAAGACGGCA
GGTTGGACATCTATGGAGAGAGGAGAGATGCTACCCGGAGTTCCACATCCAGATACAAGCCTGGCACTGG
CAGTTTCTCCAAGGATGCCCAAGGCCCCATGGGCCACTTCTCCCAGGGCCTGGCTGACATGGAAGTGCAG
CCGGGGGAGGCTGCCACACTCTCCTGTACCCTCACCAGTGACCTGGGACCCGGCACCTGGTTTAAGGATG
GCGTCAAGCTCACCACCCAGGATGGAGTCATCTTTAAGCAAGACGGTCTCGTGCACAGCCTCTTCATCAC
GCATGTGCAGGGGACCCAAGCTGGGAGGTACACCTTTGTAGCTGGTGACCAGCAGAGCGAGGCCACCCTG
ACTGTCCAGGATTCCCCTACCATTGCTCCAGATGTGACAGAGAAACTGAGAGAGCCACTGGTGGTCAAGG
CTGGGAAGCCGGTGATAGTGAAGATCCCCTTCCAGAGCCACCTCCCCATTCAGCTGCCTGGAGGAAAGGA
CGGGGCTGAGTGGTGGGCAGCAGTGACAGGGAGGCCCAGTGGGACCTGGGGGATGGCTACACGCGGCTGT
GCCTCCCCAGCGCAGCAGGAAGGACTGTGGCCAGTACAGCGTGACACTGAGGAGTGGAGGGGAGGGCT
