>Addgene plasmid #23508 | pDONR223-DKFZp434B1231 | addgene partial sequence | sequence record 29301 | 23508 with M13pUC-fwd
CTCGGGCCCAATAATGATTTTATTTTGACTGATAGTGACCTGTTCGTTGCAACAAATTGATGAGCAATGC
TTTTTTATAATGCCAACTTTGTACAAAAAAGTTGGCACCATGGGGTGGCAGCCTATGGGAGAGAACTGGG
GGTGCCTGGAGGAGATGCTGAATGAAGATCAGAGCCGGGAGCCCCCTGGTCACCTTGGTAGCAGGAGAAG
TGGCAAAGACGGCAGGTTGGACATCTATGGAGAGAGGAGAGATGCTACCCGGAGTTCCACATCCAGATAC
AAGCCTGGCACTGGCAGTTTCTCCAAGGATGCCCAAGGCCCCATGGGCCACTTCTCCCAGGGCCTGGCTG
ACATGGAAGTGCAGCCGGGGGAGGCTGCCACACTCTCCTGTACCCTCACCAGTGACCTGGGACCCGGCAC
CTGGTTTAAGGATGGCGTCAAGCTCACCACCCAGGATGGAGTCATCTTTAAGCAAGACGGTCTCGTGCAC
AGCCTCTTCATCACGCATGTGCAGGGGACCCAAGCTGGGAGGTACACCTTTGTAGCTGGTGACCAGCAGA
GCGAGGCCACCCTGACTGTCCAGGATTCCCCTACCATTGCTCCAGATGTGACAGAGAAACTGAGAGAG
