>Addgene plasmid #23508 | pDONR223-DKFZp434B1231 | depositor partial sequence | sequence record 46990 | Author sequence, M13-rev
CTCAGCTTGGATGGCTATAATGATTTTATTTTGACTGATAGTGACCTGTTCGTTGCAACAAATTGATAAG
CAATGCTTTCTTATAATGCCAACTTTGTACAAGAAAGTTGGCAAGGTGCTGGGTTCTATGACAATGAGGG
TGGCAGTGCTGACTGCCTGGCCCAGCGTGTTCTCAGCCACAGCCTTGTACTCCCCGCTGTCCTTCGGGGA
TACGCTGGGGATGGTGAGGGAGCACACGCCCAGCAGGTCAGTGCTGTACACCGCGGGGTTTCCTTCCAGG
CTGCGGTCATTCTTGAACCAGGTGACGTGGGGCCGGGGCGAGCCCTGCACGGCACAGCTCATGCAGCACT
CGCAGCCCTGGGGCAGCAGGTGGGACCGCAGGCCCACCAGGAACCGGGGCTTCTGGCTCAGGTCGGGCTC
CCGGTAGCACGGAGCCTTCACTGTGAACCTGTCGCGCTGCCGGGGGATGCACCAGGGCTGGCTGGTGTCC
GAGGGTTTGCTGGCCCCCAGCTCATTCTTGGCCACCACCCTGAAGTGGTATTCGTGGCCGGGGAGGATGC
CCAGGAGGGTGAAGCGGTTGGTGTAGATGCGGTCGGCTGCCTCGTGCCAGGGACCGTGCGCTGAGGAGCG
TGTGAACACCGCGTAGTGCAGCGGGACATCCTGGGCCTCGTCAGGAGAGGGTTCCCACTCGGCCGTCACC
GTCCCACGCACGTTCTCCTGCAGTGGATGGGCCCAGGGCCTGCGGGCATGTTCAAAGGAGACGGGCACAC
GAACTGTGTCCCCGACCTTGACTGTCAGCAAGTCCTTGGTGCTGGAGTCCACGAGGAACTTGGGAAAGAC
AGTAACAGGCATGGCTTGCACTAAT
